>Addgene plasmid #55785 | pcDNA SF-HERC2 F2 | addgene partial sequence | sequence record 92321 | CMV-F 5'-CGCAAATGGGCGGTAGGCGTG-3'
CTATATAAGCAGAGCTCTCTGGCTAACTAGAGAACCCACTGCTTACTGGCTTATCGAAATTAATACGACT
CACTATAGGGAGACCCAAGCTGGCTAGCACGCGTCCACCATGGACTACAAAGACCATGACGGTGATTATA
AAGATCATGACATCGATTACAAGGATGACGATGACAAGGGGTCGGCCTGGAGCCACCCGCAGTTCGAAAA
AGGATCCACTAGTCCAGTGTGGTGGAATTCTGCAGATATCCAGCACAGTGGCGGCCGCTCGAGTGCAGCC
ATTACTGCAGAGATCCAGGATATTGAAGCCAAAAAAGAAGCACAGAAGGAAAAAGAAATTGATGAACAGG
AAGCGAATGCCTCAACATTTCATAGAAGCAGGACTCCACTGGATAAAGACCTTATTAATACGGGGATCTG
TGAGTCTTCTGGCAAACAGTGTTTGCCTCTGGTTCAGCTCATACAACAGCTTCTTAGAAACATTGCTTCT
CAGACTGTAGCCAGATTGAAAGATGTTGCCCGTCGGATTTCATCATGTCTGGACTTTGAGCAACACAGTC
GTGAAAGATCTGCTTCATTGGATTTGTTACTGCGTTTTCAACGTTTGCTTATTAGTAAACTTTATCCAGG
AGAAAGTATTGGTCAGACCTCAGATATTTCTAGTCCAGAGCTAATGGGTGTTGGTTCCTTGCTGAAGAAG
TACACAGCCCTCCTGTGCACGCACATTGGAGATATACTGCCTGTGGCCGCCAGCATTGCTTCTACCAGCT
GGCGGCACTTCGCGGAGGTGGCTTACATTGTGGAAGGGGACTTTACTGGTGTTCTCCTTCCAGAACTAGT
AGTTTCTATAGTGCTTCTGCTCAGTAAAAATGCTGGTCTCATGCAAGAGGCTGGAGCTGTACCTCTGCTG
GGTGGCCTGTTGGAACATCTGGATCGGTTCAACCATCTGGCACCAGGAAAGGAACGGGATGATCATGAAG
AGTTAGCCTGGCCTGGCATAATGGAGTCATTTTTTACAGGTCAGAACTGTAGAAATAATGAGGAAGTGAC
ACTTATACGCAAAGCTGATTTGGAGAACCATAATAAAGATGG
