>Addgene plasmid #55785 | pcDNA SF-HERC2 F2 | addgene partial sequence | sequence record 92323 | BGH-rev 5'-TAGAAGGCACAGTCGAGG-3'
TTAGGCATCCATCAAAACATTTCGAATGTTCTGTACAGCCCAAGCGTACAGCTTGCCAAAGGTGACTTCC
AGCAGCATCCGATTAAAAGGCGGGATCAAATCAACATCCTTTAAACAATCAGTAAGAGGTTCCCCTATAT
CGATTCCCTCAGGAATAAGTCTTTGCCATCCACAAAACATCGCATACTGCACAGATGGAAGTAAGAAATT
CTTGCTCGCCAGTTTTAAAATTGTATCTATCCCTTCCAGGCGAACCTCTGCTCTCTCCAACTGTTTTAGT
AGGCACTTTCTCATTTTTTCCACATCCACTGGCTCTTCTTTAAGGGCAAATTCAGCAATTGTACTGAGGA
GTGGAGACTGCGGATAAAGACCCTGCACATTCTGCTTCAACCACTTGTATTTGTGAACACCTGTAACAGT
ACTCAACAGCGGCTGCCATTTGTCCTTGGGTGATTTAATTGCAATGGGTCTCTTGTCCACATTTATTGGA
CTATGAGGCAAAATGCAAGCTTCTTCTAAATCACTCTCTTCGTTTCCAATTTTTTCTTCATCATCCGTAG
ATTCTGGCTTCTTAGGAACCCTCTTTTTCCTTCGTTCTCGAATTATCTTCTGAGCTATCCTCCTCCAACG
GGGCAAAGAACTTAACAATTTAAACTTAGACATTATAGAGAGGTCATTACAAACAGCAGGTCTCAATTCA
TTAAAGAGGAATCTCAAACGTTCGATGACAGGAGCGCAGACCTCCTTGTAAGAACGGCCCTGTTCTTGAT
GAGTCTTAATGAGCGAACATTTTGCTTGGTAGACAACTCTACAAACATCCACCACTGACTTAGGCAACGT
TCTGTGCTTTACTTGCTCAATACCAAGTGCACCTGCATGAACTAAAGATAATGCCACATGACCTAAATCT
TCATGTTTTAAGAGGCAACATAACAACAAGCGACCGACCTCTTCCACGGGATGCTCGGGGGGAAACATGA
TCGGTGTGGTCAAATGGCACTGCCTACAGTACCTTTCTATTTGACACAAAAAGTCCTTCACGTTGTGATC
CTGAATGTTGTTGTCTGCAATGGCTTGCA
