[The description below was written by a language model from this plasmid's Addgene catalogue record.]
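Description:
pcDNA SF-HERC2 F2 is a mammalian expression plasmid built on the pcDNA3.1(+) backbone, with a total size of about 8 kb (roughly 5.5 kb of backbone plus a 2.5 kb insert). It is maintained in E. coli as a high-copy plasmid under ampicillin selection. It also carries the neomycin resistance marker, so transfected mammalian cells can be selected with G418 when stable expression is wanted. No feature table accompanies the record, so other backbone elements are not itemised beyond what the catalogue fields state.

The payload is a fragment of human HERC2, a very large HECT-family ubiquitin ligase, covering amino acids 950 to 1750 and expressed from the CMV promoter. The backbone was first modified by placing a short cassette between the NheI and BamHI sites of the polylinker. This cassette supplies a start codon followed by a 3xFLAG epitope and a STREP affinity tag. The HERC2 fragment was then cloned downstream between XhoI and PmeI, both of which remain intact, so the protein carries the tandem tag at its N terminus. The 3xFLAG portion allows sensitive immunodetection and immunoprecipitation, while the STREP tag allows purification on streptavidin-derived resins. Together they permit one- or two-step affinity isolation.

The "F2" designation and the defined residue boundaries suggest that the plasmid is one of a series of HERC2 fragments, although the record does not describe the others. The associated study concerns degradation of the deubiquitinating enzyme USP33 mediated by p97 and HERC2. A tagged fragment of this kind would suit mapping the regions of HERC2 that bind partner proteins in transfected cells.
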