Addgene plasmid #55785: pcDNA SF-HERC2 F2
Purpose: Expresses N-terminal 3xFLAG/STREP tagged HERC2 (950-1750aa)
Depositing lab: David Chan. Depositing organization: California Institute of Technology. Publication: Degradation of the Deubiquitinating Enzyme USP33 is Mediated by p97 and the Ubiquitin Ligase HERC2. Chan NC, den Besten W, Sweredoski MJ, Hess S, Deshaies RJ, Chan DC. J Biol Chem. 2014 May 22. pii: jbc.M114.569392. 10.1074/jbc.M114.569392 PubMed 24855649.
Backbone
  Vector backbone: pcDNA3.1+
  Backbone manufacturer: Invitrogen
  Backbone size w/o insert (bp): 5500
  Total vector size (bp): 8000
  Modifications to backbone: The following sequence encoding 3xFLAG/STREP tag was cloned into the NheI/BamHI sites of pcDNA3.1(+): GCTAGCACGCGTCCACCATG gactacaaagaccatgacggtgattataaagatcatgacatcgattacaaggatgacgatgacaag GGGTCGGCCTGGAGCCACCCGCAGTTCGAAAAA GGATCC
  Vector type: Mammalian Expression
  Selectable markers: Neomycin (select with G418)
Growth in bacteria
  Bacterial resistance: Ampicillin, 100 μg/mL
  Growth temperature: 37°C
  Growth strain: DH5alpha
  Copy number: High Copy
Gene/Insert
  Gene/Insert name: 3xFLAG tagged HERC2 (950aa-1750aa) (alt name: HERC2)
  Species: H. sapiens (human)
  Insert size (bp): 2500
  GenBank ID: NM_004667.5
  Entrez Gene: HERC2 (a.k.a. D15F37S1, MRT38, SHEP1, jdf2, p528)
  Promoter: CMV
  Tag / fusion protein: 3xFLAG (N terminal on insert); STREP (N terminal on insert)
  Cloning method: Restriction Enzyme; 5′ cloning site XhoI (not destroyed); 3′ cloning site PmeI (not destroyed)
  Sequencing primers: 5′ CGC AAA TGG GCG GTA GGC GTG; 3′ TAG AAG GCA CAG TCG AGG C
Terms and licenses: Academic/Nonprofit Terms; Industry Terms: Not Available to Industry
How to cite: pcDNA SF-HERC2 F2 was a gift from David Chan (Addgene plasmid # 55785 ; http://n2t.net/addgene:55785 ; RRID:Addgene_55785)
